Addgene plasmid #190831: pSilencer2.1-U6-NL1F50
Purpose: For mammalian expression of NL1F50, a dual-specificity aptamer that binds OGT and GFP. Expression is driven by a U6 promoter. This dual-specificity aptamer adopts a flexible linker.
Depositing lab: Gerald Hart. Depositing organization: University of Georgia. Publication: Dual-specificity RNA aptamers enable manipulation of target-specific O-GlcNAcylation and unveil functions of O-GlcNAc on beta-catenin. Zhu Y, Hart GW. Cell. 2022 Dec 30:S0092-8674(22)01529-X. doi: 10.1016/j.cell.2022.12.016. PubMed 36626902.
Backbone
  Vector backbone: pSilencer2.1-U6 hygro
  Total vector size (bp): 5090
  Vector type: Mammalian Expression, Synthetic Biology, Affinity Reagent/ Antibody
  Selectable markers: Hygromycin
Growth in bacteria
  Bacterial resistance: Ampicillin, 100 μg/mL
  Growth temperature: 37°C
  Growth strain: DH5alpha
  Copy number: High Copy
Gene/Insert
  Gene/Insert name: NL1F50 (A Dual-Specificity aptamer targeting OGT and GFP)
  Species: Synthetic
  Insert size (bp): 253
  Promoter: U6
  Cloning method: Gibson Cloning
  Sequencing primers: 5′ T7, LKO.1 5'; 3′ 2.0Rev
Terms and licenses: Academic/Nonprofit Terms; Industry Terms
Depositor comments: Sequence of the AP3 portion is from the article below: Shui, B., Ozer, A., Zipfel, W., Sahu, N., Singh, A., Lis, J.T., Shi, H., and Kotlikoff, M.I. (2012). RNA aptamers that functionally interact with green fluorescent protein and its derivatives. Nucleic Acids Res 40, e39. 10.1093/nar/gkr1264.
How to cite: pSilencer2.1-U6-NL1F50 was a gift from Gerald Hart (Addgene plasmid # 190831 ; http://n2t.net/addgene:190831 ; RRID:Addgene_190831)
