[The description below was written by a language model from this plasmid's Addgene catalogue record and pLannotate feature annotations shown in this document.]
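Description:
pSilencer2.1-U6-NL1F50 is a mammalian expression plasmid of about 5.1 kb, built on the pSilencer2.1-U6 hygro backbone, a vector designed for transcribing small RNAs from an RNA polymerase III promoter. It is propagated in E. coli through a high-copy ColE1/pUC-type origin and selected with ampicillin via the β-lactamase gene. For selection of transfected mammalian cells it carries a hygromycin resistance gene driven by the SV40 enhancer/early promoter and followed by an SV40 polyadenylation signal. The feature table also lists cloning-vector remnants that play no evident role in the payload. These include lac promoter/operator elements, SP6 and T7 phage promoters upstream of the U6 cassette, and fragments of lacZα, lacI, ble, bom and rop.

The payload is NL1F50, a synthetic 253 bp insert introduced by Gibson cloning and placed under the human U6 promoter, which is suited to producing short, non-coding, unpolyadenylated transcripts. The insert itself is not annotated in the feature table, but the unannotated gap between the U6 promoter and the lacZα fragment is consistent with its position. NL1F50 is a dual-specificity RNA aptamer. One portion binds O-GlcNAc transferase (OGT), and the other binds GFP, using a previously published GFP-binding aptamer called AP3. The two parts are joined by a flexible linker. According to the associated publication title, such aptamers are used to manipulate O-GlcNAcylation in a target-specific way, presumably by bringing OGT close to a GFP-tagged protein of interest in cells. The record does not describe other linker variants or any particular target proteins for this construct.
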