Features (pLannotate 1.2.2; 20 found; start..end, strand, type, name):
     96..186     +  promoter       AmpR promoter (fragment): bla
    187..480     +  promoter       SV40 promoter (fragment): SV40 enhancer and early promoter
    529..1554    +  CDS            HygR: aminoglycoside phosphotransferase from E. coli; aph(4)-Ia; confers resistance to hygromycin
   1564..1689    +  CDS            ble (fragment): BLE_KLEPN - Experimental evidence at protein level: Swiss-Prot protein existence level 1. Binding protein with a strong affinity to the bleomycin family of antibiotics. Binds to CL990; an antimitotic-antibiotic compound. From Klebsiella pneumoniae.
   1684..1805    +  polyA_signal   SV40 poly(A) signal: SV40 polyadenylation signal
   1878..1894    -  protein_bind   lac operator: The lac repressor binds to the lac operator to inhibit transcription in E. coli. This inhibition can be relieved by adding lactose or isopropyl-β-D-thiogalactopyranoside (IPTG). lac repressor encoded by lacI
   1902..1926    -  promoter       lac promoter (fragment): promoter for the E. coli lac operon
   1936..1955    +  promoter       AmpR promoter (fragment): bla
   1956..2816    +  CDS            AmpR: β-lactamase; bla; confers resistance to ampicillin, carbenicillin, and related antibiotics
   2987..3575    +  rep_origin     ori: high-copy-number ColE1/pMB1/pBR322/pUC origin of replication
   3758..3850    +  CDS            lacI (fragment): lac repressor; lacI; The lac repressor binds to the lac operator to inhibit transcription in E. coli. This inhibition can be relieved by adding lactose or isopropyl-β-D-thiogalactopyranoside (IPTG).
   3863..3884    +  protein_bind   CAP binding site: CAP binding activates transcription in the presence of cAMP. E. coli catabolite activator protein
   3899..3929    +  promoter       lac promoter: promoter for the E. coli lac operon
   3937..3953    +  protein_bind   lac operator: The lac repressor binds to the lac operator to inhibit transcription in E. coli. This inhibition can be relieved by adding lactose or isopropyl-β-D-thiogalactopyranoside (IPTG). lac repressor encoded by lacI
   3997..4015    +  promoter       SP6 promoter: promoter for bacteriophage SP6 RNA polymerase
   4027..4045    +  promoter       T7 promoter: promoter for bacteriophage T7 RNA polymerase
   4176..4416    +  promoter       U6 promoter: RNA polymerase III promoter for human U6 snRNA
   4696..4850    +  CDS            lacZα (fragment): LacZα fragment of β-galactosidase; lacZ fragment
   4856..4955    -  misc_feature   bom (fragment): basis of mobility region from pBR322
   5057..1       -  CDS            rop (fragment) (across the origin): Rop protein, which maintains plasmids at low copy number; rop
>Addgene plasmid #190831 | pSilencer2.1-U6-NL1F50 | addgene full sequence | sequence record 379228 | Addgene NGS Result
GACGAAAGGGCCTCGTGATACGCCTATTTTTATAGGTTAATGTCATGATAATAATGGTTTCTTAGACGTC
AGGTGGCACTTTTCGGGGAAATGTGCGCGGAACCCCTATTTGTTTATTTTTCTAAATACATTCAAATATG
TATCCGCTCATGAGACAATAACCCTGATAAATGCTTCAATAATATTCCAGCAGGCAGAAGTATGCAAAGC
ATGCATCTCAATTAGTTAGCAACCAGGTGTGGAAAGTCCCCAGGCTCCCCAGCAGGCAGAAGTATGCAAA
GCATGCATCTCAATTAGTCAGCAACCATAGTCCCGCCCCTAACTCCGCCCATCCCGCCCCTAACTCCGCC
CAGTTCCGCCCATTCTCCGCCCCATGGCTGACTAATTTTTTTTATTTATGCAGAGGCCGAGGCCGCCTCT
GCCTCTGAGCTATTCCAGAAGTAGTGGGGAGGCTTTTTTGGAGGCCTAGGCTTTTGCAAAAAGCTCCCGG
GAGCTTGTATATCCATTTTCGGATCTGATCAGCACGTGATGAAAAAGCCTGAACTCACCGCGACGTCTGT
CGAGAAGTTTCTGATCGAAAAGTTCGACAGCGTCTCCGACCTGATGCAGCTCTCGGAGGGCGAAGAATCT
CGTGCTTTCAGCTTCGATGTAGGAGGGCGTGGATATGTCCTGCGGGTAAATAGCTGCGCCGATGGTTTCT
ACAAAGATCGTTATGTTTATCGGCACTTTGCATCGGCCGCGCTCCCGATTCCGGAAGTGCTTGACATTGG
GGAATTCAGCGAGAGCCTGACCTATTGCATCTCCCGCCGTGCACAGGGTGTCACGTTGCAAGACCTGCCT
GAAACCGAACTGCCCGCTGTTCTGCAGCCGGTCGCGGAGGCCATGGATGCGATCGCTGCGGCCGATCTTA
GCCAGACGAGCGGGTTCGGCCCATTCGGACCGCAAGGAATCGGTCAATACACTACATGGCGTGATTTCAT
ATGCGCGATTGCTGATCCCCATGTGTATCACTGGCAAACTGTGATGGACGACACCGTCAGTGCGTCCGTC
GCGCAGGCTCTCGATGAGCTGATGCTTTGGGCCGAGGACTGCCCCGAAGTCCGGCACCTCGTGCACGCGG
ATTTCGGCTCCAACAATGTCCTGACGGACAATGGCCGCATAACAGCGGTCATTGACTGGAGCGAGGCGAT
GTTCGGGGATTCCCAATACGAGGTCGCCAACATCTTCTTCTGGAGGCCGTGGTTGGCTTGTATGGAGCAG
CAGACGCGCTACTTCGAGCGGAGGCATCCGGAGCTTGCAGGATCGCCGCGGCTCCGGGCGTATATGCTCC
GCATTGGTCTTGACCAACTCTATCAGAGCTTGGTTGACGGCAATTTCGATGATGCAGCTTGGGCGCAGGG
TCGATGCGACGCAATCGTCCGATCCGGAGCCGGGACTGTCGGGCGTACACAAATCGCCCGCAGAAGCGCG
GCCGTCTGGACCGATGGCTGTGTAGAAGTACTCGCCGATAGTGGAAACCGACGCCCCAGCACTCGTCCGA
GGGCAAAGGAATAGCACGTGCTACGAGATTTCGATTCCACCGCCGCCTTCTATGAAAGGTTGGGCTTCGG
AATCGTTTTCCGGGACGCCGGCTGGATGATCCTCCAGCGCGGGGATCTCATGCTGGAGTTCTTCGCCCAC
CCCAACTTGTTTATTGCAGCTTATAATGGTTACAAATAAAGCAATAGCATCACAAATTTCACAAATAAAG
CATTTTTTTCACTGCATTCTAGTTGTGGTTTGTCCAAACTCATCAATGTATCTTATCATGTCTGTATACC
GTCGACCTCTAGCTAGAGCTTGGCGTAATCATGGTCATAGCTGTTTCCTGTGTGAAATTGTTATCCGCTC
ACAATTCCACACAACATACGAGCCGGAAGCATAAAGGTAAGCCTGAATATTGAAAAAGGAAGAGTATGAG
TATTCAACATTTCCGTGTCGCCCTTATTCCCTTTTTTGCGGCATTTTGCCTTCCTGTTTTTGCTCACCCA
GAAACGCTGGTGAAAGTAAAAGATGCTGAAGATCAGTTGGGTGCACGAGTGGGTTACATCGAACTGGATC
TCAACAGCGGTAAGATCCTTGAGAGTTTTCGCCCCGAAGAACGTTTTCCAATGATGAGCACTTTTAAAGT
TCTGCTATGTGGCGCGGTATTATCCCGTATTGACGCCGGGCAAGAGCAACTCGGTCGCCGCATACACTAT
TCTCAGAATGACTTGGTTGAGTACTCACCAGTCACAGAAAAGCATCTTACGGATGGCATGACAGTAAGAG
AATTATGCAGTGCTGCCATAACCATGAGTGATAACACTGCGGCCAACTTACTTCTGACAACGATCGGAGG
ACCGAAGGAGCTAACCGCTTTTTTGCACAACATGGGGGATCATGTAACTCGCCTTGATCGTTGGGAACCG
GAGCTGAATGAAGCCATACCAAACGACGAGCGTGACACCACGATGCCTGTAGCAATGGCAACAACGTTGC
GCAAACTATTAACTGGCGAACTACTTACTCTAGCTTCCCGGCAACAATTAATAGACTGGATGGAGGCGGA
TAAAGTTGCAGGACCACTTCTGCGCTCGGCCCTTCCGGCTGGCTGGTTTATTGCTGATAAATCTGGAGCC
GGTGAGCGTGGGTCTCGCGGTATCATTGCAGCACTGGGGCCAGATGGTAAGCCCTCCCGTATCGTAGTTA
TCTACACGACGGGGAGTCAGGCAACTATGGATGAACGAAATAGACAGATCGCTGAGATAGGTGCCTCACT
GATTAAGCATTGGTAACTGTCAGACCAAGTTTACTCATATATACTTTAGATTGATTTAAAACTTCATTTT
TAATTTAAAAGGATCTAGGTGAAGATCCTTTTTGATAATCTCATGACCAAAATCCCTTAACGTGAGTTTT
CGTTCCACTGAGCGTCAGACCCCGTAGAAAAGATCAAAGGATCTTCTTGAGATCCTTTTTTTCTGCGCGT
AATCTGCTGCTTGCAAACAAAAAAACCACCGCTACCAGCGGTGGTTTTTTTGCCGGATCAAGAGCTACCA
ACTCTTTTTCCGAAGGTAACTGGCTTCAGCAGAGCGCAGATACCAAATACTGTTCTTCTAGTGTAGCCGT
AGTTAGGCCACCACTTCAAGAACTCTGTAGCACCGCCTACATACCTCGCTCTGCTAATCCTGTTACCAGT
GGCTGCTGCCAGTGGCGATAAGTCGTGTCTTACCGGGTTGGACTCAAGACGATAGTTACCGGATAAGGCG
CAGCGGTCGGGCTGAACGGGGGGTTCGTGCACACAGCCCAGCTTGGAGCGAACGACCTACACCGAACTGA
GATACCTACAGCGTGAGCTATGAGAAAGCGCCACGCTTCCCGAAGGGAGAAAGGCGGACAGGTATCCGGT
AAGCGGCAGGGTCGGAACAGGAGAGCGCACGAGGGAGCTTCCAGGGGGAAACGCCTGGTATCTTTATAGT
CCTGTCGGGTTTCGCCACCTCTGACTTGAGCGTCGATTTTTGTGATGCTCGTCAGGGGGGCGGAGCCTAT
GGAAAAACGCCAGCAACGCGGCCTTTTTACGGTTCCTGGCCTTTTGCTGGCCTTTTGCTCACATGTTCTT
TCCTGCGTTATCCCCTGATTCTGTGGATAACCGTATTACCGCCTTTGAGTGAGCTGATACCGCTCGCCGC
AGCCGAACGACCGAGCGCAGCGAGTCAGTGAGCGAGGAAGCGGAAGAGCGCCCAATACGCAAACCGCCTC
TCCCCGCGCGTTGGCCGATTCATTAATGCAGCTGGCACGACAGGTTTCCCGACTGGAAAGCGGGCAGTGA
GCGCAACGCAATTAATGTGAGTTAGCTCACTCATTAGGCACCCCAGGCTTTACACTTTATGCTTCCGGCT
CGTATGTTGTGTGGAATTGTGAGCGGATAACAATTTCACACAGGAAACAGCTATGACATGATTACGAATT
GCAACGATTTAGGTGACACTATAGAAGAGAAGGAATTAATACGACTCACTATAGGGAGAGAGAGAGAATT
ACCCTCACTAAAGGGAGGAGAAGCATGAATTCCCCAGTGGAAAGACGCGCAGGCAAAACGCACCACGTGA
CGGAGCGTGACCGCGCGCCGAGCGCGCGCCAAGGTCGGGCAGGAAGAGGGCCTATTTCCCATGATTCCTT
CATATTTGCATATACGATACAAGGCTGTTAGAGAGATAATTAGAATTAATTTGACTGTAAACACAAAGAT
ATTAGTACAAAATACGTGACGTAGAAAGTAATAATTTCTTGGGTAGTTTGCAGTTTTAAAATTATGTTTT
AAAATGGACTATCATATGCTTACCGTAACTTGAAAGTATTTCGATTTCTTGGGTTTATATATCTTGTGGA
AAGGACGAAACACCGGGAGAATCACTTACGGATCCTCGTTAAGTGGCTCTCAGTCGCCCGTAACTCCGAT
GCCGATGCAGCGGCGACAACTGCACCCAAGGCTCGGAAGCTTCAACACACACACACACACACACACACAC
ACCAACACACACACACACACACAAAAAAGCTTCTGAGCTTCTGGACTGCGATGGGAGCACGAAACGTCGT
GGCGCAATTGGGTGGGGAAAGTCCTTAAAAGAGGGCCACCACAGAAGCTCAGAAGCTTTTTTTGGAAAAG
CTTGGCACTGGCCGTCGTTTTACAACGTCGTGACTGGGAAAACCCTGGCGTTACCCAACTTAATCGCCTT
GCAGCACATCCCCCTTTCGCCAGCTGGCGTAATAGCGAAGAGGCCCGCACCGATCGCCCTTCCCAACAGT
TGCGCAGCCTGAATGGCGAATGGCGCCTGATGCGGTATTTTCTCCTTACGCATCTGTGCGGTATTTCACA
CCGCATATGGTGCACTCTCAGTACAATCTGCTCTGATGCCGCATAGTTAAGCCAGCCCCGACACCCGCCA
ACACCCGCTGACGCGCCCTGACGGGCTTGTCTGCTCCCGGCATCCGCTTACAGACAAGCTGTGACCGTCT
CCGGGAGCTGCATGTGTCAGAGGTTTTCACCGTCATCACCGAAACGCGCGA
